Addgene plasmid #231730: pBIG1e-CDK12/Cyclin K
Purpose: Protein expression in insect cells
Depositing lab: Jesper Svejstrup. Depositing organization: University of Copenhagen. Publication: PAF1C-mediated activation of CDK12/13 kinase activity is critical for CTD phosphorylation and transcript elongation. Lopez Martinez D, Todorovski I, Noe Gonzalez M, Rusimbi C, Blears D, Khallou N, Han Z, Dirac-Svejstrup AB, Svejstrup JQ. Mol Cell. 2025 May 15;85(10):1952-1967.e8. doi: 10.1016/j.molcel.2025.04.012. Epub 2025 May 1. PubMed 40315851.
Backbone
  Vector backbone: pBIG1e
  Vector type: Insect Expression
Growth in bacteria
  Bacterial resistance: Ampicillin, 100 μg/mL
  Growth temperature: 37°C
  Growth strain: DH5alpha
  Copy number: High Copy
Gene/Insert 1
  Gene/Insert name: CDK12 (alt name: CCNK)
  Species: H. sapiens (human)
  Entrez Gene: CDK12 (a.k.a. CRK7, CRKR, CRKRS)
  Tag / fusion protein: Flag-3C (N terminal on insert)
  Cloning method: Gibson Cloning
Gene/Insert 2
  Gene/Insert name: CCNK
  Species: H. sapiens (human)
  Entrez Gene: CCNK (a.k.a. CPR4, IDDHDF)
Terms and licenses: Academic/Nonprofit Terms; Industry Terms: Not Available to Industry
Depositor comments: Please visit https://doi.org/10.1101/2024.10.14.618141 for bioRxiv preprint.
How to cite: pBIG1e-CDK12/Cyclin K was a gift from Jesper Svejstrup (Addgene plasmid # 231730 ; http://n2t.net/addgene:231730 ; RRID:Addgene_231730)
