[The description below was written by a language model from this plasmid's Addgene catalogue record and pLannotate feature annotations shown in this document.]
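Description:
pBIG1e-CDK12/Cyclin K is a 13.3 kb insect-cell expression plasmid built on the pBIG1e backbone, a multigene assembly vector used for baculovirus-based co-expression of protein complexes. It is maintained in E. coli through a high-copy ColE1/pUC-type origin with ampicillin selection. The annotated sequence also shows an f1 origin, a spectinomycin/streptomycin resistance gene (aadA) and a gentamicin acetyltransferase gene. Mini-Tn7 left and right ends are present. In vectors of this type they direct Tn7 transposition of the gentamicin marker and expression cassettes into a bacmid, from which recombinant baculovirus is generated. A loxP site and a fragment of the R6K γ origin are also annotated, probably remnants of the parental donor vector architecture.

The payload consists of two tandem expression cassettes in the same orientation, each driven by the baculovirus polyhedrin promoter, a very late promoter that is highly active in infected insect cells, and each terminated by an SV40 polyadenylation signal. The first cassette encodes human CDK12 carrying an N-terminal FLAG epitope followed by an HRV 3C (PreScission) protease site, which allows affinity capture and subsequent tag removal. The second encodes human cyclin K (CCNK), the regulatory partner of CDK12, and no tag is recorded or annotated for it. The short "large T antigen" and "SET1" fragments flagged after each cassette are probably incidental matches within the terminator and linker regions rather than functional coding elements.

Co-expressing both subunits from a single virus allows the CDK12/cyclin K kinase complex to be produced and purified through the tagged CDK12 subunit. The associated publication concerns phosphorylation of the RNA polymerase II C-terminal domain and transcript elongation.
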