Features (pLannotate 1.2.2; 28 found; start..end, strand, type, name):
    673..701     -  promoter       Pc promoter: intI1 (promoter lies within the coding sequence); class 1 integron promoter
    679..1041    -  CDS            YPR2_ECOLX (fragment): Protein predicted: Swiss-Prot protein existence level 4. From Escherichia coli.
   1041..1068    -  rep_origin     R6K γ ori (fragment): γ replication origin from E. coli plasmid R6K; requires the R6K initiator protein pi for replication
   1097..1130    +  protein_bind   loxP: Cre-mediated recombination occurs in the 8-bp core sequence (GCATACAT). Cre recombinase
   1220..1268    +  polyA_signal   HSV TK poly(A) signal: herpes simplex virus thymidine kinase polyadenylation signal (Cole and Stacy, 1985)
   1363..1454    +  promoter       polyhedrin promoter: polh from Autographa californica; promoter for the baculovirus polyhedrin gene
   1503..1523    +  CDS            FLAG (fragment): FLAG® epitope tag, followed by an enterokinase cleavage site
   1530..1553    +  CDS            HRV 3C site: recognition and cleavage site for human rhinovirus 3C and PreScission proteases
   1554..6023    +  CDS            CDK12: CDK12_HUMAN - Also known as CRK7, CRKRS, KIAA0904. Experimental evidence at protein level: Swiss-Prot protein existence level 1. Cyclin-dependent kinase that phosphorylates the C-terminal domain (CTD) of the large subunit of RNA polymerase II (POLR2A), thereby acting as a key regulator of transcription elongation. Regulates the expression of genes involved in DNA repair and is required for the maintenance of genomic stability. Preferentially phosphorylates 'Ser-5' in CTD repeats that are already phosphorylated at 'Ser-7', but can also phosphorylate 'Ser-2'. Required for RNA splicing, possibly
   6050..6133    +  CDS            large T antigen (fragment): large T antigen from SV40 (simian virus 40)
   6156..6290    +  polyA_signal   SV40 poly(A) signal: SV40 polyadenylation signal
   6319..6368    +  CDS            SET1 (fragment): solubility-enhancement tag derived from T7 phage gene 10B
   6446..6537    +  promoter       polyhedrin promoter: polh from Autographa californica; promoter for the baculovirus polyhedrin gene
   6580..8319    +  CDS            CCNK: CCNK_HUMAN - Also known as CPR4. Experimental evidence at protein level: Swiss-Prot protein existence level 1. Regulatory subunit of cyclin-dependent kinases that mediates activation of target kinases. Plays a role in transcriptional regulation via its role in regulating the phosphorylation of the C- terminal domain (CTD) of the large subunit of RNA polymerase II (POLR2A). From Homo sapiens (Human).
   8346..8429    +  CDS            large T antigen (fragment): large T antigen from SV40 (simian virus 40)
   8452..8586    +  polyA_signal   SV40 poly(A) signal: SV40 polyadenylation signal
   8615..8664    +  CDS            SET1 (fragment): solubility-enhancement tag derived from T7 phage gene 10B
   8901..9066    -  mobile_element Tn7L: mini-Tn7 element (left end of the Tn7 transposon) Tn7
   9361..9441    -  CDS            int (fragment): INT2_ECOLX - Protein inferred from homology: Swiss-Prot protein existence level 3. Putative integrase believed to be involved in the insertion of antibiotic resistance genes into plasmids and transposons. From Escherichia coli.
   9527..9583    +  CDS            GmR (fragment): gentamycin acetyltransferase; aacC1; confers resistance to gentamycin
   9590..10381   +  CDS            SmR: aminoglycoside adenylyltransferase (Murphy, 1985); aadA; confers resistance to spectinomycin and streptomycin
  10422..10876   +  rep_origin     f1 ori (sequence partly withheld): f1 bacteriophage origin of replication; arrow indicates direction of (+) strand synthesis
  10902..11006   +  promoter       AmpR promoter: bla
  11007..11867   +  CDS            AmpR: β-lactamase; bla; confers resistance to ampicillin, carbenicillin, and related antibiotics
  12038..12626   +  rep_origin     ori: high-copy-number ColE1/pMB1/pBR322/pUC origin of replication
  12812..12863   -  misc_feature   bom (fragment): basis of mobility region from pBR322
  12931..13155   -  mobile_element Tn7R: mini-Tn7 element (right end of the Tn7 transposon) Tn7
  13222..484     -  CDS            GmR (across the origin): gentamycin acetyltransferase; aacC1; confers resistance to gentamycin
>Addgene plasmid #231730 | pBIG1e-CDK12/Cyclin K | addgene full sequence | sequence record 463616 | Addgene NGS Result
TGCCCAACTTTGTATAGAGAGCCACTGCGGGATCGTCACCGTAATCTGCTTGCACGTAGATCACATAAGC
ACCAAGCGCGTTGGCCTCATGCTTGAGGAGATTGATGAGCGCGGTGGCAATGCCCTGCCTCCGGTGCTCG
CCGGAGACTGCGAGATCATAGATATAGATCTCACTACGCGGCTGCTCAAACTTGGGCAGAACGTAAGCCG
CGAGAGCGCCAACAACCGCTTCTTGGTCGAAGGCAGCAAGCGCGATGAATGTCTTACTACGGAGCAAGTT
CCCGAGGTAATCGGAGTCCGGCTGATGTTGGGAGTAGGTGGCTACGTCTCCGAACTCACGACCGAAAAGA
TCAAGAGCAGCCCGCATGGATTTGACTTGGTCAGGGCCGAGCCTACATGTGCGAATGATGCCCATACTTG
AGCCACCTAACTTTGTTTTAGGGCGACTGCCCTGCTGCGTAACATCGTTGCTGCTGCGTAACATCGTTGC
TGCTCCATAACATCAAACATCGACCCACGGCGTAACGCGCTTGCTGCTTGGATGCCCGAGGCATAGACTG
TACAAAAAAACAGTCATAACAAGCCATGAAAACCGCCACTGCGCCGTTACCACCGCTGCGTTCGGTCAAG
GTTCTGGACCAGTTGCGTGAGCGCATACGCTACTTGCATTACAGTTTACGAACCGAACAGGCTTATGTCA
ACTGGGTTTGTGCCTTCATCCGTTTCCACGGTGTGCGTCACCCGGCAACCTTGGGCAGCAGCGAAGTCGA
GGCATTTCTGTCCTGGCTGGCGAACGAGCGCAAGGTTTCGGTCTCCACGCATCGTCAGGCATTGGCGGCC
TTGCTGTTCTTCTACGGCAAGGTGCTGTGCACGGATCTGCCCTTGCTTCAGGAGATCGGTAGACCTCGGC
CGTCGCGGCGCTTGCCGGTGGTGCTGACCCCGGATGAAGTGGTTCGCATCCTCGGTTTTCTGGAAGGCGA
GCATCGTTTGTTCGCCCAGGACTCTAGCTATAGTTCTAGTGGTTGGCTACAGCTTTGTTTGTACTATCAA
CAGGTTGAACTGCTGATCAACAGATCCTCTACGCGGCCGCGGTACCATAACTTCGTATAGCATACATTAT
ACGAAGTTATCTGGGTTTAAACGGTTCACATAGCTTAGTTTTTATCGAGGCTAACTGAAACACGGAAGGA
GACAATACCGGAAGGAACCCGCGCTATGACGGCAATAAAAAGACAGAATAAAACGCACGGGTGTTGGGTC
GTTTGTTCATAAACGCGGGGTTCGGTCCCAGGGCTGGCACTCTGTCAAGTGAACGCTCTATGGTCTAAAG
ATTTAAATCGACCTACTCCGGAATATTAATAGATCATGGAGATAATTAAAATGATAACCATCTCGCAAAT
AAATAAGTATTTTACTGTTTTCGTAACAGTTTTGTAATAAAAAAACCTATAAATATTCCGGATTATTCAT
ACCGTCCCACCATCGGGCGCGGATCCATGGACTACAAGGACGACGATGACAAGCTCGATCTTGAAGTCCT
CTTTCAGGGACCCATGCCCAATTCAGAGAGACATGGGGGCAAGAAGGACGGGAGTGGAGGAGCTTCTGGA
ACTTTGCAGCCGTCATCGGGAGGCGGCAGCTCTAACAGCAGAGAGCGTCACCGCTTGGTATCGAAGCACA
AGCGGCATAAGTCCAAACACTCCAAAGACATGGGGTTGGTGACCCCCGAAGCAGCATCCCTGGGCACAGT
TATCAAACCTTTGGTGGAGTATGATGATATCAGCTCTGATTCCGACACCTTCTCCGATGACATGGCCTTC
AAACTAGACCGAAGGGAGAACGACGAACGTCGTGGATCAGATCGGAGCGACCGCCTGCACAAACATCGTC
ACCACCAGCACAGGCGTTCCCGGGACTTACTAAAAGCTAAACAGACCGAAAAAGAAAAAAGCCAAGAAGT
CTCCAGCAAGTCGGGATCGATGAAGGACCGGATATCGGGAAGTTCAAAGCGTTCGAATGAGGAGACTGAT
GACTATGGGAAGGCGCAGGTAGCCAAAAGCAGCAGCAAGGAATCCAGGTCATCCAAGCTCCACAAGGAGA
AGACCAGGAAAGAACGGGAGCTGAAGTCTGGGCACAAAGACCGGAGTAAAAGTCATCGAAAAAGGGAAAC
ACCCAAAAGTTACAAAACAGTGGACAGCCCAAAACGGAGATCCAGGAGCCCCCACAGGAAGTGGTCTGAC
AGCTCCAAACAAGATGATAGCCCCTCGGGAGCTTCTTATGGCCAAGATTATGACCTTAGTCCCTCACGAT
CTCATACCTCGAGCAATTATGACTCCTACAAGAAAAGTCCTGGAAGTACCTCGAGAAGGCAGTCGGTCAG
TCCCCCTTACAAGGAGCCTTCGGCCTACCAGTCCAGCACCCGGTCACCGAGCCCCTACAGTAGGCGACAG
AGATCTGTCAGTCCCTATAGCAGGAGACGGTCGTCCAGCTACGAAAGAAGTGGCTCTTACAGCGGGCGAT
CGCCCAGTCCCTATGGTCGAAGGCGGTCCAGCAGCCCTTTCCTGAGCAAGCGGTCTCTGAGTCGGAGTCC
ACTCCCCAGTAGGAAATCCATGAAGTCCAGAAGTAGAAGTCCTGCATATTCAAGACATTCATCTTCTCAT
AGTAAAAAGAAGAGATCCAGTTCACGCAGTCGTCATTCCAGTATCTCACCTGTCAGGCTTCCACTTAATT
CCAGTCTGGGAGCTGAACTCAGTAGGAAAAAGAAGGAAAGAGCAGCTGCTGCTGCTGCAGCAAAGATGGA
TGGAAAGGAGTCCAAGGGTTCACCTGTATTTTTGCCTAGAAAAGAGAACAGTTCAGTAGAGGCTAAGGAT
TCAGGTTTGGAGTCTAAAAAGTTACCCAGAAGTGTAAAATTGGAAAAATCTGCCCCAGATACTGAACTTG
TGAATGTAACACATCTAAACACAGAGGTAAAAAATTCTTCAGATACAGGGAAAGTAAAGTTGGATGAGAA
CTCCGAGAAGCATCTTGTTAAAGATTTGAAAGCACAGGGAACAAGAGACTCTAAACCCATAGCACTGAAA
GAGGAGATTGTTACTCCAAAGGAGACAGAAACATCAGAAAAGGAGACCCCTCCACCTCTTCCCACAATTG
CTTCTCCCCCACCCCCTCTACCAACTACTACCCCTCCACCTCAGACACCCCCTTTGCCACCTTTGCCTCC
AATACCAGCTCTTCCACAGCAACCACCTCTGCCTCCTTCTCAGCCAGCATTTAGTCAGGTTCCTGCTTCC
AGTACTTCAACTTTGCCCCCTTCTACTCACTCAAAGACATCTGCTGTGTCCTCTCAGGCAAATTCTCAGC
CCCCTGTACAGGTTTCTGTGAAGACTCAAGTATCTGTAACAGCTGCTATTCCACACCTGAAAACTTCAAC
GTTGCCTCCTTTGCCCCTCCCACCCTTATTACCTGGAGATGATGACATGGATAGTCCAAAAGAAACTCTT
CCTTCAAAACCTGTGAAGAAAGAGAAGGAACAGAGGACACGTCACTTACTCACAGACCTTCCTCTCCCTC
CAGAGCTCCCTGGTGGAGATCTGTCTCCCCCAGACTCTCCAGAACCAAAGGCAATCACACCACCTCAGCA
ACCATATAAAAAGAGACCAAAAATTTGTTGTCCTCGTTATGGAGAAAGAAGACAAACAGAAAGCGACTGG
GGGAAACGCTGTGTGGACAAGTTTGACATTATTGGGATTATTGGAGAAGGAACCTATGGCCAAGTATATA
AAGCCAAGGACAAAGACACAGGAGAACTAGTGGCTCTGAAGAAGGTGAGACTAGACAATGAGAAAGAGGG
CTTCCCAATCACAGCCATTCGTGAAATCAAAATCCTTCGTCAGTTAATCCACCGAAGTGTTGTTAACATG
AAGGAAATTGTCACAGATAAACAAGATGCACTGGATTTCAAGAAGGACAAAGGTGCCTTTTACCTTGTAT
TTGAGTATATGGACCATGACTTAATGGGACTGCTAGAATCTGGTTTGGTGCACTTTTCTGAGGACCATAT
CAAGTCGTTCATGAAACAGCTAATGGAAGGATTGGAATACTGTCACAAAAAGAATTTCCTGCATCGGGAT
ATTAAGTGTTCTAACATTTTGCTGAATAACAGTGGGCAAATCAAACTAGCAGATTTTGGACTTGCTCGGC
TCTATAACTCTGAAGAGAGTCGCCCTTACACAAACAAAGTCATTACTTTGTGGTACCGACCTCCAGAACT
ACTGCTAGGAGAGGAACGTTACACACCAGCCATAGATGTTTGGAGCTGTGGATGTATTCTTGGGGAACTA
TTCACAAAGAAGCCTATTTTTCAAGCCAATCTGGAACTGGCTCAGCTAGAACTGATCAGCCGACTTTGTG
GTAGCCCTTGTCCAGCTGTGTGGCCTGATGTTATCAAACTGCCCTACTTCAACACCATGAAACCGAAGAA
GCAATATCGAAGGCGTCTACGAGAAGAATTCTCTTTCATTCCTTCTGCAGCACTTGATTTATTGGACCAC
ATGCTGACACTAGATCCTAGTAAGCGGTGCACAGCTGAACAGACCCTACAGAGCGACTTCCTTAAAGATG
TCGAACTCAGCAAAATGGCTCCTCCAGACCTCCCCCACTGGCAGGATTGCCATGAGTTGTGGAGTAAGAA
ACGGCGACGTCAGCGACAAAGTGGTGTTGTAGTCGAAGAGCCACCTCCATCCAAAACTTCTCGAAAAGAA
ACTACCTCAGGGACAAGTACTGAGCCTGTGAAGAACAGCAGCCCAGCACCACCTCAGCCTGCTCCTGGCA
AGGTGGAGTCTGGGGCTGGGGATGCAATAGGCCTTGCTGACATCACACAACAGCTGAATCAAAGTGAATT
GGCAGTGTTATTAAACCTGCTGCAGAGCCAAACCGACCTGAGCATCCCTCAAATGGCACAGCTGCTTAAC
ATCCACTCCAACCCAGAGATGCAGCAGCAGCTGGAAGCCCTGAACCAATCCATCAGTGCCCTGACGGAAG
CTACTTCCCAGCAGCAGGACTCAGAGACCATGGCCCCAGAGGAGTCTTTGAAGGAAGCACCCTCTGCCCC
AGTGATCCTGCCTTCAGCAGAACAGACGACCCTTGAAGCTTCAAGCACACCAGCTGACATGCAGAATATA
TTGGCAGTTCTCTTGAGTCAGCTGATGAAAACCCAAGAGCCAGCAGGCAGTCTGGAGGAAAACAACAGTG
ACAAGAACAGTGGGCCACAGGGGCCCCGAAGAACTCCCACAATGCCACAGGAGGAGGCAGCAGCATGTCC
TCCTCACATTCTTCCACCAGAGAAGAGGCCCCCTGAGCCCCCCGGACCTCCACCGCCGCCACCTCCACCC
CCTCTGGTTGAAGGCGATCTTTCCAGCGCCCCCCAGGAGTTGAACCCAGCCGTGACAGCCGCCTTGCTGC
AACTTTTATCCCAGCCTGAAGCAGAGCCTCCTGGCCACCTGCCACATGAGCACCAGGCCTTGAGACCAAT
GGAGTACTCCACCCGACCCCGTCCAAACAGGACTTATGGAAACACTGATGGGCCTGAAACAGGGTTCAGT
GCCATTGACACTGATGAACGAAACTCTGGTCCAGCCTTGACAGAATCCTTGGTCCAGACCCTGGTGAAGA
ACAGGACCTTCTCAGGCTCTCTGAGCCACCTTGGGGAGTCCAGCAGTTACCAGGGCACAGGGTCAGTGCA
GTTTCCAGGGGACCAGGACCTCCGTTTTGCCAGGGTCCCCTTAGCGTTACACCCGGTGGTCGGGCAACCA
TTCCTGAAGGCTGAGGGAAGCAGCAATTCTGTGGTACATGCAGAGACCAAATTGCAAAACTATGGGGAGC
TGGGGCCAGGAACCACTGGGGCCAGCAGCTCAGGAGCAGGCCTTCACTGGGGGGGCCCAACTCAGTCTTC
TGCTTATGGAAAACTCTATCGGGGGCCTACAAGAGTCCCACCAAGAGGGGGAAGAGGGAGAGGAGTTCCT
TACTAAAAGCTTGTCGAGAAGTACTAGAGGATCATAATCAGCCATACCACATTTGTAGAGGTTTTACTTG
CTTTAAAAAACCTCCCACACCTCCCCCTGAACCTGAAACATAAAATGAATGCAATTGTTGTTGTTAACTT
GTTTATTGCAGCTTATAATGGTTACAAATAAAGCAATAGCATCACAAATTTCACAAATAAAGCATTTTTT
TCACTGCATTCTAGTTGTGGTTTGTCCAAACTCATCAATGTATCTTATCATGTCTGGATCTGATCACTGC
TTGAGCCTAGAAGATCCGGCTGCTAACAAAGCCCGAAAGGAAGCTGAGTTGGCTGCTGCCACCGCTGAGC
AATAACTATCATAACCATTTAAATAAACTGGATACTATTGCACGTTTAAATCGACCTACTCCGGAATATT
AATAGATCATGGAGATAATTAAAATGATAACCATCTCGCAAATAAATAAGTATTTTACTGTTTTCGTAAC
AGTTTTGTAATAAAAAAACCTATAAATATTCCGGATTATTCATACCGTCCCACCATCGGGCGCGGATCCA
TGAAGGAGAATAAAGAAAATTCAAGCCCTTCAGTAACTTCAGCAAACCTGGACCACACAAAGCCATGTTG
GTACTGGGATAAGAAAGACTTGGCTCATACACCCTCACAACTTGAAGGACTTGATCCAGCCACCGAGGCC
CGGTACCGCCGAGAGGGCGCTCGGTTCATCTTTGATGTGGGCACACGTTTGGGGCTACACTATGATACCC
TGGCAACTGGAATAATTTATTTTCATCGCTTCTATATGTTTCATTCCTTCAAGCAATTCCCAAGATATGT
GACAGGAGCCTGTTGCCTCTTTCTGGCTGGGAAAGTAGAAGAAACACCAAAAAAATGTAAAGATATCATC
AAAACAGCTCGTAGTTTATTAAATGATGTACAATTTGGCCAGTTTGGAGATGACCCAAAGGAGGAAGTAA
TGGTTCTGGAGAGAATCTTACTGCAGACCATCAAGTTTGATTTACAGGTAGAACATCCATACCAGTTCCT
ACTAAAATATGCAAAGCAACTCAAAGGTGATAAAAACAAAATTCAAAAGTTGGTTCAAATGGCATGGACA
TTTGTAAATGACAGTCTCTGCACCACCTTGTCACTGCAGTGGGAACCAGAGATCATAGCAGTAGCAGTGA
TGTATCTCGCAGGACGTTTGTGCAAATTTGAAATACAAGAATGGACCTCCAAACCCATGTATAGGAGATG
GTGGGAGCAGTTTGTTCAAGATGTCCCGGTCGACGTTTTGGAAGACATCTGCCACCAAATCCTGGATCTT
TACTCACAAGGAAAACAACAGATGCCTCATCACACCCCCCATCAGCTGCAACAGCCCCCATCTCTTCAGC
CTACACCACAAGTGCCGCAAGTACAGCAGTCACAGCCGTCTCAAAGCTCCGAACCATCCCAGCCCCAGCA
GAAGGACCCCCAGCAACCAGCCCAGCAGCAGCAGCCAGCCCAACAGCCCAAGAAACCCTCTCCGCAGCCC
AGTTCTCCCCGACAGGTTAAGCGAGCCGTGGTTGTTTCTCCCAAAGAAGAGAACAAAGCAGCAGAACCAC
CACCACCTAAAATCCCCAAAATTGAGACCACTCATCCACCGTTGCCTCCAGCCCACCCACCTCCAGACCG
GAAGCCTCCCCTCGCTGCTGCCTTAGGTGAGGCTGAGCCGCCGGGCCCTGTGGATGCCACTGACCTCCCC
AAAGTCCAGATTCCCCCTCCGGCCCACCCGGCCCCTGTGCACCAGCCACCGCCGCTGCCACACCGGCCCC
CGCCCCCACCCCCCTCCAGCTACATGACCGGGATGTCCACCACCAGCTCCTACATGTCTGGAGAGGGCTA
CCAGAGCCTGCAGTCCATGATGAAGACCGAGGGACCCTCCTACGGTGCCCTGCCCCCCGCCTACGGCCCA
CCTGCACACCTGCCCTACCACCCCCATGTCTACCCGCCCAACCCGCCCCCGCCACCTGTGCCTCCTCCCC
CAGCCTCCTTCCCCCCACCTGCCATCCCACCCCCTACTCCTGGCTACCCCCCACCCCCACCCACCTACAA
CCCCAACTTCCCACCCCCACCCCCACGCCTCCCGCCTACCCACGCAGTCCCCCCTCATCCTCCTCCAGGG
TTGGGCCTGCCGCCAGCCAGCTACCCACCTCCTGCCGTCCCCCCTGGAGGACAGCCTCCTGTGCCCCCGC
CCATTCCCCCACCCGGCATGCCTCCAGTTGGGGGGCTGGGGCGGGCAGCCTGGATGAGATAAAAGCTTGT
CGAGAAGTACTAGAGGATCATAATCAGCCATACCACATTTGTAGAGGTTTTACTTGCTTTAAAAAACCTC
CCACACCTCCCCCTGAACCTGAAACATAAAATGAATGCAATTGTTGTTGTTAACTTGTTTATTGCAGCTT
ATAATGGTTACAAATAAAGCAATAGCATCACAAATTTCACAAATAAAGCATTTTTTTCACTGCATTCTAG
TTGTGGTTTGTCCAAACTCATCAATGTATCTTATCATGTCTGGATCTGATCACTGCTTGAGCCTAGAAGA
TCCGGCTGCTAACAAAGCCCGAAAGGAAGCTGAGTTGGCTGCTGCCACCGCTGAGCAATAACTATCATAA
CCATTTAAATAAATCTATATCTCAATCGGGGTTACGTCGATACCCCACCGAGACCCCATTGGGACCAATA
CGCCCGCGTTTCTTCCTTTTCCCCACCCCAACCCCCAAGTTCGGGTGAAGGCCCAGGGCTCGCAGCCAAC
GTCGGGGCGGCAAGCCCTGCCATAGCCACTACGGGTTAATTAAAAACACTGACATTGACTTGGTTTAAAC
AGGAGATCCGAACCAGATAAGTGAAATCTAGTTCCAAACTATTTTGTCATTTTTAATTTTCGTATTAGCT
TACGACGCTACACCCAGTTCCCATCTATTTTGTCACTCTTCCCTAAATAATCCTTAAAAACTCCATTTCC
ACCCCTCCCAGTTCCCAACTATTTTGTCCGCCCACAGCGGGGCATTTTTCTTCCTGTTATGTTTTTAATC
AAACATCCTGCCAACTCCATGTGACAAACCGTCATCTTCGGCTACTTTTTCTCTGTCACAGAATGAAAAT
TTTTCTGTCATCTCTTCGTTATTAATGTTTGTAATTGACTGAATATCAACGCTTATTTGCAGCCTGAACT
GGGAGGCAGAATAAATGATCATATCGTCAATTATTACCTCCACGGGGAGAGCCTGAGCAAACTGGCCTCA
GGCATTTGAGAAGCACACGGTCACACTGCTTCCGGTAGTCAATAAACCGGTAAGTAGCGTATGCGCTCAC
GCAACTGGTCCAGAACCTTGACCGAACGCAGCGGTGGTAACGGCGCAGTGGCGGTTTTCATGGCTTGTTA
TGACTGTTTTTTTGGGGTACAGTCTATGCCTCGGGCATCCAAGCAGCAAGCGCGTTACGCCGTGGGTCGA
TGTTTGATGTTATGGAGCAGCAACGATGTTACGCAGCAGGGCAGTCGCCCTAAAACAAAGTTAAACATCA
TGAGGGAAGCGGTGATCGCCGAAGTATCGACTCAACTATCAGAGGTAGTTGGCGTCATCGAGCGCCATCT
CGAACCGACGTTGCTGGCCGTACATTTGTACGGCTCCGCAGTGGATGGCGGCCTGAAGCCACACAGTGAT
ATTGATTTGCTGGTTACGGTGACCGTAAGGCTTGATGAAACAACGCGGCGAGCTTTGATCAACGACCTTT
TGGAAACTTCGGCTTCCCCTGGAGAGAGCGAGATTCTCCGCGCTGTAGAAGTCACCATTGTTGTGCACGA
CGACATCATTCCGTGGCGTTATCCAGCTAAGCGCGAACTGCAATTTGGAGAATGGCAGCGCAATGACATT
CTTGCAGGTATCTTCGAGCCAGCCACGATCGACATTGATCTGGCTATCTTGCTGACAAAAGCAAGAGAAC
ATAGCGTTGCCTTGGTAGGTCCAGCGGCGGAGGAACTCTTTGATCCGGTTCCTGAACAGGATCTATTTGA
GGCGCTAAATGAAACCTTAACGCTATGGAACTCGCCGCCCGACTGGGCTGGCGATGAGCGAAATGTAGTG
CTTACGTTGTCCCGCATTTGGTACAGCGCAGTAACCGGCAAAATCGCGCCGAAGGATGTCGCTGCCGACT
GGGCAATGGAGCGCCTGCCGGCCCAGTATCAGCCCGTCATACTTGAAGCTAGACAGGCTTATCTTGGACA
AGAAGAAGATCGCTTGGCCTCGCGCGCAGATCAGTTGGAAGAATTTGTCCACTACGTGAAAGGCGAGATC
ACCAAGGTAGTCGGCAAATAATGTCTAACAATTCGTTCAAGCCGACGGATTGGCGAATGGG
[124 nt withheld, positions 10422-10545]
C
[91 nt withheld, positions 10547-10637]
A
[49 nt withheld, positions 10639-10687]
CCTTTGACGTTGGAGTCCACGTTCTT
[37 nt withheld, positions 10714-10750]
ACCCTATCTCGGTCTATTCTTTTGATTTATAAGGGATTTTGCCGATTTCGGCCTATTGGTTAAAAAATGA
GCTGATTTAACAAAAATTTAACGCGAATTTTAACAAAATATTAACGCTTACAATTTAGGTGGCACTTTTC
GGGGAAATGTGCGCGGAACCCCTATTTGTTTATTTTTCTAAATACATTCAAATATGTATCCGCTCATGAG
ACAATAACCCTGATAAATGCTTCAATAATATTGAAAAAGGAAGAGTATGAGTATTCAACATTTCCGTGTC
GCCCTTATTCCCTTTTTTGCGGCATTTTGCCTTCCTGTTTTTGCTCACCCAGAAACGCTGGTGAAAGTAA
AAGATGCTGAAGATCAGTTGGGTGCACGAGTGGGTTACATCGAACTGGATCTCAACAGCGGTAAGATCCT
TGAGAGTTTTCGCCCCGAAGAACGTTTTCCAATGATGAGCACTTTTAAAGTTCTGCTATGTGGCGCGGTA
TTATCCCGTATTGACGCCGGGCAAGAGCAACTCGGTCGCCGCATACACTATTCTCAGAATGACTTGGTTG
AGTACTCACCAGTCACAGAAAAGCATCTTACGGATGGCATGACAGTAAGAGAATTATGCAGTGCTGCCAT
AACCATGAGTGATAACACTGCGGCCAACTTACTTCTGACAACGATCGGAGGACCGAAGGAGCTAACCGCT
TTTTTGCACAACATGGGGGATCATGTAACTCGCCTTGATCGTTGGGAACCGGAGCTGAATGAAGCCATAC
CAAACGACGAGCGTGACACCACGATGCCTGTAGCAATGGCAACAACGTTGCGCAAACTATTAACTGGCGA
ACTACTTACTCTAGCTTCCCGGCAACAATTAATAGACTGGATGGAGGCGGATAAAGTTGCAGGACCACTT
CTGCGCTCGGCCCTTCCGGCTGGCTGGTTTATTGCTGATAAATCTGGAGCCGGTGAGCGTGGGTCTCGCG
GTATCATTGCAGCACTGGGGCCAGATGGTAAGCCCTCCCGTATCGTAGTTATCTACACGACGGGGAGTCA
GGCAACTATGGATGAACGAAATAGACAGATCGCTGAGATAGGTGCCTCACTGATTAAGCATTGGTAACTG
TCAGACCAAGTTTACTCATATATACTTTAGATTGATTTAAAACTTCATTTTTAATTTAAAAGGATCTAGG
TGAAGATCCTTTTTGATAATCTCATGACCAAAATCCCTTAACGTGAGTTTTCGTTCCACTGAGCGTCAGA
CCCCGTAGAAAAGATCAAAGGATCTTCTTGAGATCCTTTTTTTCTGCGCGTAATCTGCTGCTTGCAAACA
AAAAAACCACCGCTACCAGCGGTGGTTTGTTTGCCGGATCAAGAGCTACCAACTCTTTTTCCGAAGGTAA
CTGGCTTCAGCAGAGCGCAGATACCAAATACTATTCTTCTAGTGTAGCCGTAGTTAGGCCACCACTTCAA
GAACTCTGTAGCACCGCCTACATACCTCGCTCTGCTAATCCTGTTACCAGTGGCTGCTGCCAGTGGCGAT
AAGTCGTGTCTTACCGGGTTGGACTCAAGACGATAGTTACCGGATAAGGCGCAGCGGTCGGGCTGAACGG
GGGGTTCGTGCACACAGCCCAGCTTGGAGCGAACGACCTACACCGAACTGAGATACCTACAGCGTGAGCT
ATGAGAAAGCGCCACGCTTCCCGAAGGGAGAAAGGCGGACAGGTATCCGGTAAGCGGCAGGGTCGGAACA
GGAGAGCGCACGAGGGAGCTTCCAGGGGGAAACGCCTGGTATCTTTATAGTCCTGTCGGGTTTCGCCACC
TCTGACTTGAGCGTCGATTTTTGTGATGCTCGTCAGGGGGGCGGAGCCTATGGAAAAACGCCAGCAACGC
GGCCTTTTTACGGTTCCTGGCCTTTTGCTGGCCTTTTGCTCACATGTTCTTTCCTGCGTTATCCCCTGAT
TCTGTGGATAACCGTATTACCGCCTTTGAGTGAGCTGATACCGCTCGCCGCAGCCGAACGACCGAGCGCA
GCGAGTCAGTGAGCGAGGAAGCGGAAGAGCGCCTGATGCGGTATTTTCTCCTTACGCATCTGTGCGGTAT
TTCACACCGCATAGACCAGCCGCGTAACCTGGCAAAATCGGTTACGGTTGAGTAATAAATGGATGCCCTG
CGTAAGCGGGTGTGGGCGGACAATAAAGTCTTAAACTGAACAAAATAGATCTAAACTATGACAATAAAGT
CTTAAACTAGACAGAATAGTTGTAAACTGAAATCAGTCCAGTTATGCTGTGAAAAAGCATACTGGACTTT
TGTTATGGCTAAAGCAAACTCTTCATTTTCTGAAGTGCAAATTGCCCGTCGTATTAAAGAGGGGCGTGGC
CAAGGGCATGGTAAAGACTATATTCGCGGCGTTGTGACAATTTACCGAACAACTCCGCGGCCGGGAAGCC
GATCTCGGCTTGAACGAATTGTTAGGTGGCGGTACTTGGGTCGATATCAAAGTGCATCACTTCTTCCCGT
A
